>Addgene plasmid #69485 | pMDR1-4 | addgene partial sequence | sequence record 129913 | F1ori-F 5'-GTGGACTCTTGTTCCAAACTGG-3'
GGTCTATTCTTTTGATTTATAAGGGATTTTGCCGATTTCGGCCTATTGGTTAAAAAATGAGCTGATTTAA
CAAAAATTTAACGCGAATTTTAACAAAATATTAACGCTTACAATTTGCCATTCGCCATTCAGGCTGCGCA
ACTGTTGGGAAGGGCGATCGGTGCGGGCCTCTTCGCTATTACGCCAGCCCAAGCTACCATGATAAGTAAG
TAATATTAAGGTACGTGGAGGTTTTACTTGCTTTAAAAAACCTCCCACACCTCCCCCTGAACCTGAAACA
TAAAATGAATGCAATTGTTGTTGTTAACTTGTTTATTGCAGCTTATAATGGTTACAAATAAAGCAATAGC
ATCACAAATTTCACAAATAAAGCATTTTTTTCACTGCATTCTAGTTGTGGTTTGTCCAAACTCATCAATG
TATCTTATGGTACTGTAACTGAGCTAACATAACCCCTCATTCGAGTAGCGGCTCTTCCAAGCTCAAAGAA
GCAGAGGCCGCTGTTCGTTTCCTTTAGGTCTTTCCACTAAAGTCGGAGTATCTTCTTCCAAAATTTCACG
TCTTGGTGGCCGTTCCAAGCTCGAGATCTAAGTAAGCTTGGCATTCCGGTACTGTTGGTAAAATGGAAGA
CGCCAAAAACATAAAGAAAGGCCCGGCGCCATTCTATCCTCTAGAGGATGGAACCGCTGGAGAGCAACTG
CATAAGGCTATGAAGAGATACGCCCTGGTTCCTGGAACAATTGCTTTTACAGATGCACATATCGAGGTGA
ACATCACGTACGCGGAATACTTCGAAATGTCCGTTCGGTTGGCAGAAGCTATGAAACGATATGGGCTGAA
TACAAATCACAGAATCGTCGTATGCAGTGAAAACTCTCTTCAATTCTTTATGCCGGTGTTGGGCGCGTTA
TTTATCGGAGTTGCAGTTGCGCCCGCGAACGACATT
