>Addgene plasmid #69485 | pMDR1-4 | addgene partial sequence | sequence record 129914 | LucNRev 5'-CCTTATGCAGTTGCTCTCC-3'
GAATGGCGCCGGGCCTTTCTTTATGTTTTTGGCGTCTTCCATTTTACCAACAGTACCGGAATGCCAAGCT
TACTTAGATCTCGAGCTTGGAACGGCCACCAAGACGTGAAATTTTGGAAGAAGATACTCCGACTTTAGTG
GAAAGACCTAAAGGAAACGAACAGCGGCCTCTGCTTCTTTGAGCTTGGAAGAGCCGCTACTCGAATGAGG
GGTTATGTTAGCTCAGTTACAGTACCATAAGATACATTGATGAGTTTGGACAAACCACAACTAGAATGCA
GTGAAAAAAATGCTTTATTTGTGAAATTTGTGATGCTATTGCTTTATTTGTAACCATTATAAGCTGCAAT
AAACAAGTTAACAACAACAATTGCATTCATTTTATGTTTCAGGTTCAGGGGGAGGTGTGGGAGGTTTTTT
AAAGCAAGTAAAACCTCCACGTACCTTAATATTACTTACTTATCATGGTAGCTTGGGCTGGCGTAATAGC
GAAGAGGCCCGCACCGATCGCCCTTCCCAACAGTTGCGCAGCCTGAATGGCGAATGGCAAATTGTAAGCG
TTAATATTTTGTTAAAATTCGCGTTAAATTTTTGTTAAATCAGCTCATTTTTTAACCAATAGGCCGAAAT
CGGCAAAATCCCTTATAAATCAAAAGAATAGACCGAGATAGGGT
[37 nt withheld, positions 675-711]
AAAGAACGTGGACTCCAACGTCAAAGG
[49 nt withheld, positions 739-787]
T
[91 nt withheld, positions 789-879]
G
[103 nt withheld, positions 881-983]
