[The description below was written by a language model from this plasmid's Addgene catalogue record.]
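Description:
pMDR1-4 is a luciferase reporter plasmid built on the promoterless pGL2 Basic backbone (about 5.6 kb without insert), intended for transient transfection into mammalian cells. It is propagated in E. coli as a high-copy plasmid under ampicillin selection. No feature table accompanies the record, so the individual backbone elements are not itemised. pGL2 Basic is, however, a standard reporter vector carrying a firefly luciferase coding sequence with no eukaryotic promoter or enhancer of its own. Luciferase output therefore depends on whatever regulatory DNA is cloned upstream of the reporter.

The insert is a 122 bp fragment of the human MDR1 (ABCB1, P-glycoprotein) promoter spanning positions -4 to +118 relative to the transcription start site. It was placed in the polylinker by blunt-end restriction cloning between SmaI and Ecl136II sites, and the record does not say whether either site survived ligation. The construct is catalogued as a deletion construct, so it appears to be the most severely truncated type of 5' deletion: it retains essentially no sequence upstream of the start site, only the start region and downstream transcribed sequence.

The associated study concerns regulation of MDR1 transcription by histone acetyltransferase and deacetylase activities acting through NF-Y. In that context, a plasmid like this would typically be compared with longer promoter fragments to map which upstream elements are needed for basal or induced activity, serving as a minimal or near-background reference. The record does not itself state which binding sites are present or absent in this fragment.
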