Addgene plasmid #69485: pMDR1-4
Purpose: Deletion Construct
Depositing lab: Kathleen Scotto. Depositing organization: Memorial Sloan-Kettering Cancer Center. Publication: Transcriptional regulation of the MDR1 gene by histone acetyltransferase and deacetylase is mediated by NF-Y. Jin S, Scotto KW. Mol Cell Biol. 1998 Jul;18(7):4377-84. PubMed 9632821.
Backbone
  Vector backbone: pGL2 Basic
  Backbone manufacturer: Promega
  Backbone size w/o insert (bp): 5598
  Vector type: Mammalian Expression, Luciferase
Growth in bacteria
  Bacterial resistance: Ampicillin, 100 μg/mL
  Growth temperature: 37°C
  Growth strain: DH5alpha
  Copy number: High Copy
Gene/Insert
  Gene/Insert name: MDR1 promoter (alt name: ABCB1)
  Species: H. sapiens (human)
  Insert size (bp): 122
  Mutation: Insert includes MDR1 promoter sequence from -4 to +118
  Entrez Gene: ABCB1 (a.k.a. ABC20, CD243, CLCS, GP170, MDR1, P-GP, PGY1, p-170)
  Cloning method: Restriction Enzyme; 5′ cloning site Sma I (unknown if destroyed); 3′ cloning site Ecl 136 II (unknown if destroyed)
  Sequencing primers: 5′ GLprimer1; 3′ GLprimer2
Terms and licenses: Academic/Nonprofit Terms; Industry Terms: Not Available to Industry
How to cite: pMDR1-4 was a gift from Kathleen Scotto (Addgene plasmid # 69485 ; http://n2t.net/addgene:69485 ; RRID:Addgene_69485)
